Addgene plasmid #161129: pDONR221-SLC22A11_STOP
Purpose: Gateway entry clone with codon-optimized ORF sequence for subcloning into custom expression vectors. Contains a STOP codon at the end of the codon-optimized ORF sequence.
Depositing lab: RESOLUTE Consortium & Giulio Superti-Furga. Depositing organization: CeMM Research Center for Molecular Medicine. Publication: The RESOLUTE consortium: unlocking SLC transporters for drug discovery. Superti-Furga G, Lackner D, Wiedmer T, Ingles-Prieto A, Barbosa B, Girardi E, Goldmann U, Gurtl B, Klavins K, Klimek C, Lindinger S, Lineiro-Retes E, Muller AC, Onstein S, Redinger G, Reil D, Sedlyarov V, Wolf G, Crawford M, Everley R, ... Steppan CM. Nat Rev Drug Discov. 2020 Jul;19(7):429-430. doi: 10.1038/d41573-020-00056-6. PubMed 32265506.
Backbone
  Vector backbone: pDONR221
  Backbone manufacturer: ThermoFisher Scientific
  Backbone size w/o insert (bp): 2550
  Vector type: Mammalian Expression
Growth in bacteria
  Bacterial resistance: Kanamycin, 50 μg/mL
  Growth temperature: 37°C
  Growth strain: NEB Stable
  Copy number: High Copy
Gene/Insert
  Gene/Insert name: SLC22A11 (alt name: OAT4)
  Species: H. sapiens (human)
  Insert size (bp): 1653
  Entrez Gene: SLC22A11 (a.k.a. OAT4, hOAT4)
  Cloning method: Gateway Cloning
  Sequencing primers: 5′ M13-fwd; 3′ M13-rev
Terms and licenses: Academic/Nonprofit Terms; Industry Terms
Depositor comments: This plasmid contains a STOP codon at the end of the codon-optimized ORF. For the version of this plasmid that does not contain a STOP codon, please see Addgene plasmid 131963 For more information on the full Resolute plasmid collection, please see www.addgene.org/depositor-collections/re-solute/. Please provide your feedback on this plasmid to the RESOLUTE consortium by filling out their RESOLUTE repository feedback form: https://forms.office.com/Pages/ResponsePage.aspx?id=0e05yklzmkS7rjFGQL4N7z4feCLQvEJAmVcOCM_u885UN1JJRko0Ukg4TVQwNTZLOUxPQVJWT1NHUCQlQCN0PWcu
How to cite: pDONR221-SLC22A11_STOP was a gift from RESOLUTE Consortium & Giulio Superti-Furga (Addgene plasmid # 161129 ; http://n2t.net/addgene:161129 ; RRID:Addgene_161129)
