[The description below was written by a language model from this plasmid's Addgene catalogue record and pLannotate feature annotations shown in this document.]
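Description:
pDONR221-SLC22A11_STOP is a Gateway entry clone built on the pDONR221 backbone and carrying a codon-optimized open reading frame for human SLC22A11, the organic anion transporter also known as OAT4, which mediates saturable uptake of estrone sulfate, dehydroepiandrosterone sulfate and related compounds. The full sequence record is about 4.2 kb, consistent with a roughly 1.65 kb insert in a 2.55 kb backbone. The plasmid is maintained in E. coli at high copy number through a ColE1/pUC-type origin and is selected with kanamycin via an aph(3')-Ia aminoglycoside phosphotransferase gene.

The ORF lies between attL1 and attL2, the recombination sites that allow directional transfer into any attR-containing destination vector in an LR Clonase reaction. Although the catalogue lists the vector type as mammalian expression, the annotated features show no eukaryotic promoter or polyadenylation signal. Expression in cells therefore depends on the destination vector chosen. The only promoter annotated is a T7 promoter just outside attL2, oriented back toward the insert. The rrnB T1 and T2 terminators upstream of attL1 insulate the cloning region from read-through transcription, and the short lacI and lacZα fragments are backbone remnants with no evident functional role.

This version keeps a stop codon at the end of the ORF, so it suits expression of untagged protein or fusions to N-terminal tags supplied by the destination vector, but not C-terminal fusions. A companion clone without the stop codon exists for that purpose. The plasmid belongs to a large consortium collection of solute carrier clones made to support the study of SLC transporters and their potential as drug targets.
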