Features (pLannotate 1.2.2; 10 found; start..end, strand, type, name):
      1..100     +  protein_bind   attL1: mutant version of attL; recombination site for the Gateway® LR reaction LR Clonase™
    106..1755    +  CDS            SLC22A11: S22AB_HUMAN - Also known as OAT4. Experimental evidence at protein level: Swiss-Prot protein existence level 1. Mediates saturable uptake of estrone sulfate, dehydroepiandrosterone sulfate and related compounds. From Homo sapiens (Human).
   1760..1859    -  protein_bind   attL2: mutant version of attL; recombination site for the Gateway® LR reaction LR Clonase™
   1877..1895    -  promoter       T7 promoter: promoter for bacteriophage T7 RNA polymerase
   2029..2838    +  CDS            KanR: aminoglycoside phosphotransferase; aph(3')-Ia; confers resistance to kanamycin in bacteria or G418 (Geneticin®) in eukaryotes
   2985..3573    +  rep_origin     ori: high-copy-number ColE1/pMB1/pBR322/pUC origin of replication
   3756..3848    +  CDS            lacI (fragment): lac repressor; lacI; The lac repressor binds to the lac operator to inhibit transcription in E. coli. This inhibition can be relieved by adding lactose or isopropyl-β-D-thiogalactopyranoside (IPTG).
   3903..3930    -  terminator     rrnB T2 terminator: transcription terminator T2 from the E. coli rrnB gene
   4062..4105    +  terminator     rrnB T1 terminator: Escherichia coli rrnB; transcription terminator T1 from the E. coli rrnB gene
   4152..4188    -  CDS            lacZα (fragment): LacZα fragment of β-galactosidase; lacZ fragment
>Addgene plasmid #161129 | pDONR221-SLC22A11_STOP | addgene full sequence | sequence record 365770 | Addgene NGS Result
CAAATAATGATTTTATTTTGACTGATAGTGACCTGTTCGTTGCAACACATTGATGAGCAATGCTTTTTTA
TAATGCCAACTTTGTACAAAAAAGCAGGCTCCACCATGGCCTTTAGCAAGCTGCTGGAGCAGGCAGGAGG
AGTGGGACTGTTCCAGACACTGCAGGTGCTGACCTTTATCCTGCCTTGCCTGATGATCCCATCCCAGATG
CTGCTGGAGAACTTCTCTGCCGCCATCCCAGGCCACCGGTGTTGGACACACATGCTGGATAACGGCTCTG
CCGTGAGCACAAATATGACCCCCAAGGCCCTGCTGACCATCTCCATCCCACCTGGACCAAACCAGGGACC
ACACCAGTGCCGGCGGTTCCGGCAGCCACAGTGGCAGCTGCTGGACCCTAATGCCACAGCCACCTCTTGG
AGCGAGGCCGATACCGAGCCTTGCGTGGACGGCTGGGTGTACGATCGGAGCGTGTTCACCAGCACCATCG
TGGCCAAGTGGGACCTGGTGTGCAGCTCCCAGGGCCTGAAGCCACTGTCCCAGTCTATCTTCATGAGCGG
CATCCTGGTGGGCTCCTTTATCTGGGGCCTGCTGAGCTACCGGTTCGGCAGAAAGCCCATGCTGTCCTGG
TGCTGTCTGCAGCTGGCAGTGGCAGGCACAAGCACCATCTTCGCCCCTACATTTGTGATCTATTGCGGCC
TGAGATTCGTGGCCGCCTTTGGCATGGCCGGCATCTTCCTGTCTAGCCTGACCCTGATGGTGGAGTGGAC
CACAACCTCCAGGCGCGCCGTGACAATGACCGTGGTGGGATGTGCCTTTTCTGCCGGACAGGCCGCCCTG
GGAGGACTGGCCTTCGCCCTGAGGGACTGGCGCACACTGCAGCTGGCAGCAAGCGTGCCCTTCTTTGCCA
TCTCCCTGATCTCTTGGTGGCTGCCTGAGTCCGCCAGGTGGCTGATCATCAAGGGCAAGCCAGATCAGGC
CCTGCAGGAGCTGAGGAAGGTGGCAAGAATCAACGGCCACAAGGAGGCCAAGAATCTGACCATCGAGGTG
CTGATGTCCTCTGTGAAGGAGGAGGTGGCCTCTGCCAAGGAGCCAAGAAGCGTGCTGGATCTGTTTTGCG
TGCCCGTGCTGAGGTGGCGCTCCTGTGCCATGCTGGTGGTGAACTTCTCCCTGCTGATCTCTTACTATGG
CCTGGTGTTTGACCTGCAGTCTCTGGGCCGGGATATCTTCCTGCTGCAGGCCCTGTTCGGAGCAGTGGAC
TTTCTGGGCAGAGCCACAACCGCCCTGCTGCTGTCTTTTCTGGGCCGGAGAACAATCCAGGCAGGAAGCC
AGGCAATGGCAGGACTGGCCATCCTGGCCAATATGCTGGTGCCTCAGGATCTGCAGACCCTGAGGGTGGT
GTTCGCCGTGCTGGGCAAGGGCTGCTTTGGCATCTCCCTGACATGTCTGACCATCTACAAGGCCGAGCTG
TTCCCTACACCAGTGAGGATGACCGCCGACGGCATCCTGCACACCGTGGGCCGCCTGGGAGCAATGATGG
GACCTCTGATCCTGATGTCTAGGCAGGCCCTGCCACTGCTGCCACCACTGCTGTATGGCGTGATCAGCAT
CGCCAGCTCCCTGGTGGTGCTGTTCTTTCTGCCAGAGACACAGGGACTGCCACTGCCTGACACCATCCAG
GATCTGGAGAGCCAGAAGTCCACCGCAGCACAGGGAAATAGGCAGGAGGCAGTGACAGTGGAGAGCACCT
CCCTGTAAGACCCAGCTTTCTTGTACAAAGTTGGCATTATAAGAAAGCATTGCTTATCAATTTGTTGCAA
CGAACAGGTCACTATCAGTCAAAATAAAATCATTATTTGCCATCCAGCTGATATCCCCTATAGTGAGTCG
TATTACATGGTCATAGCTGTTTCCTGGCAGCTCTGGCCCGTGTCTCAAAATCTCTGATGTTACATTGCAC
AAGATAAAAATATATCATCATGAACAATAAAACTGTCTGCTTACATAAACAGTAATACAAGGGGTGTTAT
GAGCCATATTCAACGGGAAACGTCGAGGCCGCGATTAAATTCCAACATGGATGCTGATTTATATGGGTAT
AAATGGGCTCGCGATAATGTCGGGCAATCAGGTGCGACAATCTATCGCTTGTATGGGAAGCCCGATGCGC
CAGAGTTGTTTCTGAAACATGGCAAAGGTAGCGTTGCCAATGATGTTACAGATGAGATGGTCAGACTAAA
CTGGCTGACGGAATTTATGCCTCTTCCGACCATCAAGCATTTTATCCGTACTCCTGATGATGCATGGTTA
CTCACCACTGCGATCCCCGGAAAAACAGCATTCCAGGTATTAGAAGAATATCCTGATTCAGGTGAAAATA
TTGTTGATGCGCTGGCAGTGTTCCTGCGCCGGTTGCATTCGATTCCTGTTTGTAATTGTCCTTTTAACAG
CGATCGCGTATTTCGTCTCGCTCAGGCGCAATCACGAATGAATAACGGTTTGGTTGATGCGAGTGATTTT
GATGACGAGCGTAATGGCTGGCCTGTTGAACAAGTCTGGAAAGAAATGCATAAACTTTTGCCATTCTCAC
CGGATTCAGTCGTCACTCATGGTGATTTCTCACTTGATAACCTTATTTTTGACGAGGGGAAATTAATAGG
TTGTATTGATGTTGGACGAGTCGGAATCGCAGACCGATACCAGGATCTTGCCATCCTATGGAACTGCCTC
GGTGAGTTTTCTCCTTCATTACAGAAACGGCTTTTTCAAAAATATGGTATTGATAATCCTGATATGAATA
AATTGCAGTTTCATTTGATGCTCGATGAGTTTTTCTAATCAGAATTGGTTAATTGGTTGTAACACTGGCA
GAGCATTACGCTGACTTGACGGGACGGCGCAAGCTCATGACCAAAATCCCTTAACGTGAGTTACGCGTCG
TTCCACTGAGCGTCAGACCCCGTAGAAAAGATCAAAGGATCTTCTTGAGATCCTTTTTTTCTGCGCGTAA
TCTGCTGCTTGCAAACAAAAAAACCACCGCTACCAGCGGTGGTTTGTTTGCCGGATCAAGAGCTACCAAC
TCTTTTTCCGAAGGTAACTGGCTTCAGCAGAGCGCAGATACCAAATACTGTTCTTCTAGTGTAGCCGTAG
TTAGGCCACCACTTCAAGAACTCTGTAGCACCGCCTACATACCTCGCTCTGCTAATCCTGTTACCAGTGG
CTGCTGCCAGTGGCGATAAGTCGTGTCTTACCGGGTTGGACTCAAGACGATAGTTACCGGATAAGGCGCA
GCGGTCGGGCTGAACGGGGGGTTCGTGCACACAGCCCAGCTTGGAGCGAACGACCTACACCGAACTGAGA
TACCTACAGCGTGAGCTATGAGAAAGCGCCACGCTTCCCGAAGGGAGAAAGGCGGACAGGTATCCGGTAA
GCGGCAGGGTCGGAACAGGAGAGCGCACGAGGGAGCTTCCAGGGGGAAACGCCTGGTATCTTTATAGTCC
TGTCGGGTTTCGCCACCTCTGACTTGAGCGTCGATTTTTGTGATGCTCGTCAGGGGGGCGGAGCCTATGG
AAAAACGCCAGCAACGCGGCCTTTTTACGGTTCCTGGCCTTTTGCTGGCCTTTTGCTCACATGTTCTTTC
CTGCGTTATCCCCTGATTCTGTGGATAACCGTATTACCGCCTTTGAGTGAGCTGATACCGCTCGCCGCAG
CCGAACGACCGAGCGCAGCGAGTCAGTGAGCGAGGAAGCGGAAGAGCGCCCAATACGCAAACCGCCTCTC
CCCGCGCGTTGGCCGATTCATTAATGCAGCTGGCACGACAGGTTTCCCGACTGGAAAGCGGGCAGTGAGC
GCAACGCAATTAATACGCGTACCGCTAGCCAGGAAGAGTTTGTAGAAACGCAAAAAGGCCATCCGTCAGG
ATGGCCTTCTGCTTAGTTTGATGCCTGGCAGTTTATGGCGGGCGTCCTGCCCGCCACCCTCCGGGCCGTT
GCTTCACAACGTTCAAATCCGCTCCCGGCGGATTTGTCCTACTCAGGAGAGCGTTCACCGACAAACAACA
GATAAAACGAAAGGCCCAGTCTTCCGACTGAGCCTTTCGTTTTATTTGATGCCTGGCAGTTCCCTACTCT
CGCGTTAACGCTAGCATGGATGTTTTCCCAGTCACGACGTTGTAAAACGACGGCCAGTCTTAAGCTCGGG
CCC
