>Addgene plasmid #161129 | pDONR221-SLC22A11_STOP | depositor partial sequence | sequence record 312193 | Codon-optimized ORF of SLC22A11
ATGGCCTTTAGCAAGCTGCTGGAGCAGGCAGGAGGAGTGGGACTGTTCCAGACACTGCAGGTGCTGACCT
TTATCCTGCCTTGCCTGATGATCCCATCCCAGATGCTGCTGGAGAACTTCTCTGCCGCCATCCCAGGCCA
CCGGTGTTGGACACACATGCTGGATAACGGCTCTGCCGTGAGCACAAATATGACCCCCAAGGCCCTGCTG
ACCATCTCCATCCCACCTGGACCAAACCAGGGACCACACCAGTGCCGGCGGTTCCGGCAGCCACAGTGGC
AGCTGCTGGACCCTAATGCCACAGCCACCTCTTGGAGCGAGGCCGATACCGAGCCTTGCGTGGACGGCTG
GGTGTACGATCGGAGCGTGTTCACCAGCACCATCGTGGCCAAGTGGGACCTGGTGTGCAGCTCCCAGGGC
CTGAAGCCACTGTCCCAGTCTATCTTCATGAGCGGCATCCTGGTGGGCTCCTTTATCTGGGGCCTGCTGA
GCTACCGGTTCGGCAGAAAGCCCATGCTGTCCTGGTGCTGTCTGCAGCTGGCAGTGGCAGGCACAAGCAC
CATCTTCGCCCCTACATTTGTGATCTATTGCGGCCTGAGATTCGTGGCCGCCTTTGGCATGGCCGGCATC
TTCCTGTCTAGCCTGACCCTGATGGTGGAGTGGACCACAACCTCCAGGCGCGCCGTGACAATGACCGTGG
TGGGATGTGCCTTTTCTGCCGGACAGGCCGCCCTGGGAGGACTGGCCTTCGCCCTGAGGGACTGGCGCAC
ACTGCAGCTGGCAGCAAGCGTGCCCTTCTTTGCCATCTCCCTGATCTCTTGGTGGCTGCCTGAGTCCGCC
AGGTGGCTGATCATCAAGGGCAAGCCAGATCAGGCCCTGCAGGAGCTGAGGAAGGTGGCAAGAATCAACG
GCCACAAGGAGGCCAAGAATCTGACCATCGAGGTGCTGATGTCCTCTGTGAAGGAGGAGGTGGCCTCTGC
CAAGGAGCCAAGAAGCGTGCTGGATCTGTTTTGCGTGCCCGTGCTGAGGTGGCGCTCCTGTGCCATGCTG
GTGGTGAACTTCTCCCTGCTGATCTCTTACTATGGCCTGGTGTTTGACCTGCAGTCTCTGGGCCGGGATA
TCTTCCTGCTGCAGGCCCTGTTCGGAGCAGTGGACTTTCTGGGCAGAGCCACAACCGCCCTGCTGCTGTC
TTTTCTGGGCCGGAGAACAATCCAGGCAGGAAGCCAGGCAATGGCAGGACTGGCCATCCTGGCCAATATG
CTGGTGCCTCAGGATCTGCAGACCCTGAGGGTGGTGTTCGCCGTGCTGGGCAAGGGCTGCTTTGGCATCT
CCCTGACATGTCTGACCATCTACAAGGCCGAGCTGTTCCCTACACCAGTGAGGATGACCGCCGACGGCAT
CCTGCACACCGTGGGCCGCCTGGGAGCAATGATGGGACCTCTGATCCTGATGTCTAGGCAGGCCCTGCCA
CTGCTGCCACCACTGCTGTATGGCGTGATCAGCATCGCCAGCTCCCTGGTGGTGCTGTTCTTTCTGCCAG
AGACACAGGGACTGCCACTGCCTGACACCATCCAGGATCTGGAGAGCCAGAAGTCCACCGCAGCACAGGG
AAATAGGCAGGAGGCAGTGACAGTGGAGAGCACCTCCCTGTAA
